>Addgene plasmid #242607 | pEM790 | addgene full sequence | sequence record 487263 | Addgene NGS Result
CACGAAGTGATCCGTTTAAACTATCAGTGTTTGACAGGATATATTGGCGGGTAAACCTAAGAGAAAAGAG
CGTTTATTAGAATAATCGGATATTTAAAAGGGCGTGAAAAGGTTTATCCGTTCGTCCATTTGTATGTGCA
TGCCAACCACAGGGTTCCCCTCGGGAGTCAGCCGTGCGGCTGCATGAAATCCTGGCCGGTTTGTCTGATG
CCAAGCTGGCGGCCTGGCCGGCCAGCTTGGCCGCTGAAGAAACCGAGCGCCGCCGTCTAAAAAGGTGATG
TGTATTTGAGTAAAACAGCTTGCGTCATGCGGTCGCTGCGTATATGATGCGATGAGTAAATAAACAAATA
CGCAAGGGGAACGCATGAAGGTTATCGCTGTACTTAACCAGAAAGGCGGGTCAGGCAAGACGACCATCGC
AACCCATCTAGCCCGCGCCCTGCAACTCGCCGGGGCCGATGTTCTGTTAGTCGATTCCGATCCCCAGGGC
AGTGCCCGCGATTGGGCGGCCGTGCGGGAAGATCAACCGCTAACCGTTGTCGGCATCGACCGCCCGACGA
TTGACCGCGACGTGAAGGCCATCGGCCGGCGCGACTTCGTAGTGATCGACGGAGCGCCCCAGGCGGCGGA
CTTGGCTGTGTCCGCGATCAAGGCAGCCGACTTCGTGCTGATTCCGGTGCAGCCAAGCCCTTACGACATA
TGGGCCACCGCCGACCTGGTGGAGCTGGTTAAGCAGCGCATTGAGGTCACGGATGGAAGGCTACAAGCGG
CCTTTGTCGTGTCGCGGGCGATCAAAGGCACGCGCATCGGCGGTGAGGTTGCCGAGGCGCTGGCCGGGTA
CGAGCTGCCCATTCTTGAGTCCCGTATCACGCAGCGCGTGAGCTACCCAGGCACTGCCGCCGCCGGCACA
ACCGTTCTTGAATCAGAACCCGAGGGCGACGCTGCCCGCGAGGTCCAGGCGCTGGCCGCTGAAATTAAAT
CAAAACTCATTTGAGTTAATGAGGTAAAGAGAAAATGAGCAAAAGCACAAACACGCTAAGTGCCGGCCGT
CCGAGCGCACGCAGCAGCAAGGCTGCAACGTTGGCCAGCCTGGCAGACACGCCAGCCATGAAGCGGGTCA
ACTTTCAGTTGCCGGCGGAGGATCACACCAAGCTGAAGATGTACGCGGTACGCCAAGGCAAGACCATTAC
CGAGCTGCTATCTGAATACATCGCGCAGCTACCAGAGTAAATGAGCAAATGAATAAATGAGTAGATGAAT
TTTAGCGGCTAAAGGAGGCGGCATGGAAAATCAAGAACAACCAGGCACCGACGCCGTGGAATGCCCCATG
TGTGGAGGAACGGGCGGTTGGCCAGGCGTAAGCGGCTGGGTTGTCTGCCGGCCCTGCAATGGCACTGGAA
CCCCCAAGCCCGAGGAATCGGCGTGAGCGGTCGCAAACCATCCGGCCCGGTACAAATCGGCGCGGCGCTG
GGTGATGACCTGGTGGAGAAGTTGAAGGCCGCGCAGGCCGCCCAGCGGCAACGCATCGAGGCAGAAGCAC
GCCCCGGTGAATCGTGGCAAGCGGCCGCTGATCGAATCCGCAAAGAATCCCGGCAACCGCCGGCAGCCGG
TGCGTCGTCGATTAGGAAGCCGCCCAAGGGCGACGAGCAACCAGATTTTTTCGTTCCGATGCTCTATGAC
GTGGGCACCCGCGATAGTCGCAGCATCATGGACGTGGCCGTTTTCCGTCTGTCGAAGCGTGACCGACGAG
CTGGCGAGGTGATCCGCTACGAGCTTCCAGACGGGCACGTAGAGGTTTCCGCAGGGCCGGCCGGCATGGC
CAGTGTGTGGGATTACGACCTGGTACTGATGGCGGTTTCCCATCTAACCGAATCCATGAACCGATACCGG
GAAGGGAAGGGAGACAAGCCCGGCCGCGTGTTCCGTCCACACGTTGCGGACGTACTCAAGTTCTGCCGGC
GAGCCGATGGCGGAAAGCAGAAAGACGACCTGGTAGAAACCTGCATTCGGTTAAACACCACGCACGTTGC
CATGCAGCGTACGAAGAAGGCCAAGAACGGCCGCCTGGTGACGGTATCCGAGGGTGAAGCCTTGATTAGC
CGCTACAAGATCGTAAAGAGCGAAACCGGGCGGCCGGAGTACATCGAGATCGAGCTAGCTGATTGGATGT
ACCGCGAGATTACAGAAGGCAAGAACCCGGACGTGCTGACGGTTCACCCCGATTACTTTTTGATCGATCC
CGGCATCGGCCGTTTTCTCTACCGCCTGGCACGCCGCGCCGCAGGCAAGGCAGAAGCCAGATGGTTGTTC
AAGACGATCTACGAACGCAGTGGCAGCGCCGGAGAGTTCAAGAAGTTCTGTTTCACCGTGCGCAAGCTGA
TCGGGTCAAATGACCTGCCGGAGTACGATTTGAAGGAGGAGGCGGGGCAGGCTGGCCCGATCCTAGTCAT
GCGCTACCGCAACCTGATCGAGGGCGAAGCATCCGCCGGTTCCTAATGTACGGAGCAGATGCTAGGGCAA
ATTGCCCTAGCAGGGGAAAAAGGTCGAAAAAGCTTCTTTCCTGTGGATAGCACGTACATTGGGAACCCAA
AGCCGTACATTGGGAACCGGAACCCGTACATTGGGAACCCAAAGCCGTACATTGGGAACCGGTCACACAT
GTAAGTGACTGATATAAAAGAGAAAAAAGGCGATTTTTCCGCCTAAAACTCTTTAAAACTTATTAAAACT
CTTAAAACCCGCCTGGCCTGTGCATAACTGTCTGGCCAGCGCACAGCCGAACAGCTGCAAAAAGCGCCCA
CATCAAGGCTCCGAGTGCGCGGAACCCCTATTTGTTTATTTTTCTAAATACATTCAAATATGTATCCGCT
CATGAGACAATAACCCTGATAAATGCTTCAATAATATTGAAAAAGGAAGAGTATGGCTAAAATGAGAATA
TCACCGGAATTGAAAAAACTGATCGAAAAATACCGCTGCGTAAAAGATACGGAAGGAATGTCTCCTGCTA
AGGTATATAAGCTGGTGGGAGAAAATGAAAACCTATATTTAAAAATGACGGACAGCCGGTATAAAGGGAC
CACCTATGATGTGGAACGGGAAAAGGACATGATGCTATGGCTGGAAGGAAAGCTGCCTGTTCCAAAGGTC
CTGCACTTTGAACGGCATGATGGCTGGAGCAATCTGCTCATGAGTGAGGCCGATGGCGTCCTTTGCTCGG
AAGAGTATGAAGATGAACAAAGCCCTGAAAAGATTATCGAGCTGTATGCGGAGTGCATCAGGCTCTTTCA
CTCCATCGACATATCGGATTGTCCCTATACGAATAGCTTAGACAGCCGCTTAGCCGAATTGGATTACTTA
CTGAATAACGATCTGGCCGATGTGGATTGCGAAAACTGGGAAGAGGACACTCCATTTAAAGATCCGCGCG
AGCTGTATGATTTTTTAAAGACGGAAAAGCCCGAAGAGGAACTTGTCTTTTCCCACGGCGACCTGGGAGA
CAGCAACATCTTTGTGAAAGATGGCAAAGTAAGTGGCTTTATTGATCTTGGGAGAAGCGGCAGGGCGGAC
AAGTGGTATGACATTGCCTTCTGCGTCCGGTCGCTCAGGGAGGATATCGGGGAAGAACAGTATGTCGAGC
TATTTTTTGACTTACTGGGGATCAAGCCTGATTGGGAGAAAATAAAATATTATATTTTACTGGATGAATT
GTTTTAGCTGTCAGACCAAGTTTACTCATATATACTTTAGATTGATTTAAAACTTCATTTTTAATTTAAA
AGGATCTAGGTGAAGATCCTTTTTGATAATCTCATGACCAAAATCCCTTAACGTGAGTTTTCGTTCCACT
GAGCGTCAGACCCCGTAGAAAAGATCAAAGGATCTTCTTGAGATCCTTTTTTTCTGCGCGTAATCTGCTG
CTTGCAAACAAAAAAACCACCGCTACCAGCGGTGGTTTGTTTGCCGGATCAAGAGCTACCAACTCTTTTT
CCGAAGGTAACTGGCTTCAGCAGAGCGCAGATACCAAATACTGTTCTTCTAGTGTAGCCGTAGTTAGGCC
ACCACTTCAAGAACTCTGTAGCACCGCCTACATACCTCGCTCTGCTAATCCTGTTACCAGTGGCTGCTGC
CAGTGGCGATAAGTCGTGTCTTACCGGGTTGGACTCAAGACGATAGTTACCGGATAAGGCGCAGCGGTCG
GGCTGAACGGGGGGTTCGTGCACACAGCCCAGCTTGGAGCGAACGACCTACACCGAACTGAGATACCTAC
AGCGTGAGCTATGAGAAAGCGCCACGCTTCCCGAAGGGAGAAAGGCGGACAGGTATCCGGTAAGCGGCAG
GGTCGGAACAGGAGAGCGCACGAGGGAGCTTCCAGGGGGAAACGCCTGGTATCTTTATAGTCCTGTCGGG
TTTCGCCACCTCTGACTTGAGCGTCGATTTTTGTGATGCTCGTCAGGGGGGCGGAGCCTATGGAAAAACG
CCAGCAACGCGGCCTTTTTACGGTTCCTGCTCGGATCTGTTGGACCGGACAGTAGTCATGGTTGATGGGC
TGCCTGTATCGAGTGGTGATTTTGTGCCGAGCTGCCGGTCGGGGAGCTGTTGGCTGGCTGGTGGCAGGAT
ATATTGTGGTGTAAACAAATTGACGCTTAGACAACTTAATAACACATTGCGGACGTTTTTAATGTACTGG
GGTTGAACACTCTGTGCCACCGTTTTGCAGGTGCGGCCGCATTAGGCACCCCAGGCTTTACACTTTATGC
TTCCGGCTCGTATAATGTGTGGATTTTGAGTTAGGATCCGTCGAGATTTTCAGGAGCTAAGGAAGCTAAA
ATGGAGAAAAAAATCACTGGATATACCACCGTTGATATATCCCAATGGCATCGTAAAGAACATTTTGAGG
CATTTCAGTCAGTCGCTCAATGTACCTATAACCAGACCGTTCAGCTGGATATTACGGCCTTTTTAAAGAC
CGTAAAGAAAAATAAGCACAAGTTTTATCCGGCCTTTATTCACATTCTTGCCCGCCTGATGAATGCTCAT
CCGGAATTCCGTATGGCAATGAAAGACGGTGAGCTGGTGATATGGGATAGTGTTCACCCTTGTTACACCG
TTTTCCATGAGCAAACTGAAACGTTTTCATCGCTCTGGAGTGAATACCACGACGATTTCCGGCAGTTTCT
ACACATATATTCGCAAGATGTGGCGTGTTACGGTGAAAACCTGGCCTATTTCCCTAAAGGGTTTATTGAG
AATATGTTTTTCGTTTCAGCCAATCCCTGGGTGAGTTTCACCAGTTTTGATTTAAACGTGGCCAATATGG
ACAACTTCTTCGCCCCCGTTTTCACCATGGGCAAATATTATACGCAAGGCGACAAGGTGCTGATGCCGCT
GGCGATTCAGGTTCATCATGCCGTTTGTGATGGCTTCCATGTCGGCAGAATGCTTAATGAATTACAACAG
TACTGCGATGAGTGGCAGGCGGGGCGTAATCTAGAGGATCCGGCTTACTAAAAGCCAGATAACAGTATGC
GTATTTGCGCGCTGATTTTTGCGGTATAAGAATATATACTGATATGTATACCCGAAGTATGTCAAAAGGA
GGTATGCTATGAAGCAGCGTATTACAGTGACAGTTGACAGCGACAGCTATCAGTTGCTCAAGGCATATAT
GATGTCAATATCTCCGGTCTGGTAAGCACAACCATGCAGAATGAAGCCCGTCGTCTGCGTGCCGAACGCT
GGAAAGCGGAAAATCAGGAAGGGATGGCTGAGGTCGCCCGGTTTATTGAAATGAACGGCTCTTTTGCTGA
CGAGAACAGGGGCTGGTGAAATGCAGTTTAAGGTTTACACCTATAAAAGAGAGAGCCGTTATCGTCTGTT
TGTGGATGTACAGAGTGATATTATTGACACGCCCGGGCGACGGATGGTGATCCCCCTGGCCAGTGCACGT
CTGCTGTCAGATAAAGTCTCCCGTGAACTTTACCCGGTGGTGCATATCGGGGATGAAAGCTGGCGCATGA
TGACCACCGATATGGCCAGTGTGCCGGTTTCCGTTATCGGGGAAGAAGTGGCTGATCTCAGCCACCGCGA
AAATGACATCAAAAACGCCATTAACCTGATGTTCTGGGGAATATAAGCCGGTAAATCGACGCTGGTCAAT
CTGTTAGGCCCGAGGGCGGTTGAAGAACGTCTGAGACAACATCTTCAGCTTGCCAGTGAGCATCTCTCTG
CGGCCTGCCAACACGGGCACGCCACTCAACATTTTATTCAGGCCTGGTTTGACAAAAAACTCGCTGCCGT
CAGTTAAGCTTGCAAGAATTCAAGCTTGGAGTACGTTAATTAGTTGTCTGTTTTAAGCCCCGTGCTCTCC
GCCGGGGCTTTTTTATTAAAAACACCTGCAAAAAGTGGGGA
Features (pLannotate 1.2.2; 14 found; start..end, strand, type, name):
     32..56      +  misc_feature   RB T-DNA repeat: right border repeat from nopaline C58 T-DNA
    365..994     +  CDS            pVS1 StaA: stability protein from the Pseudomonas plasmid pVS1 (Heeb et al., 2000)
   1423..2496    +  CDS            pVS1 RepA: replication protein from the Pseudomonas plasmid pVS1 (Heeb et al., 2000)
   2562..2756    +  rep_origin     pVS1 oriV: origin of replication for the Pseudomonas plasmid pVS1 (Heeb et al., 2000)
   2818..2922    +  promoter       AmpR promoter: bla
   2923..3717    +  CDS            KanR: aminoglycoside phosphotransferase; aphA-3; confers resistance to kanamycin
   3888..4476    +  rep_origin     ori: high-copy-number ColE1/pMB1/pBR322/pUC origin of replication
   4612..4636    +  misc_feature   LB T-DNA repeat: left border repeat from nopaline C58 T-DNA
   4747..4777    +  promoter       lac UV5 promoter: E. coli lac promoter with an "up" mutation
   4801..4830    +  promoter       cat promoter (fragment): promoter of the E. coli cat gene encoding chloramphenicol acetyltransferase
   4831..5511    +  CDS            CmR: chloramphenicol acetyltransferase confers resistance to chloramphenicol
   5668..5826    +  CDS            ccdA (fragment): CCDA_ECO57 - Also known as H, letA. Experimental evidence at protein level: Swiss-Prot protein existence level 1. Antitoxin component of a type II toxin-antitoxin (TA) system which inhibits the post-segregational killing (PSK) of plasmid-free cells, also referred to as a plasmid addiction system. Binds to and blocks the activity of CcdB; will also remove bound CcdB protein from the CcdB-GyrA complex by forming a CcdA-CcdB complex, a process termed rejuvenation. Functions as a transcriptional corepressor for the ccdAB operon, repression also requires CcdB (By similarity). From Escherichia coli
   5831..6133    +  CDS            ccdB: CCDB_ECOLI - Also known as G, letB, letD. Experimental evidence at protein level: Swiss-Prot protein existence level 1. Toxic component of a type II toxin-antitoxin (TA) system, functioning in plasmid maintainence. Responsible for the post- segregational killing (PSK) of plasmid-free cells, also referred to as a plasmid addiction system. Half-life of over 2 hours. Cell killing by CcdB is accompanied by filamentation, defects in chromosome and plasmid segregation, defects in cell division, formation of anucleate cells, decreased DNA synthesis and plasmid loss. Interferes with the activity of DN
   6137..6304    +  CDS            crtE (fragment): CRTE_PANAN - Protein inferred from homology: Swiss-Prot protein existence level 3. Catalyzes the condensation of farnesyl diphosphate (FPP) and isopentenyl diphosphate (IPP) to yield geranylgeranyl diphosphate (GGPP) needed for biosynthesis of carotenoids and diterpenes. From Pantoea ananas (Erwinia uredovora).
