[The description below was written by a language model from this plasmid's Addgene catalogue record and pLannotate feature annotations shown in this document.]
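Description:
pEM790 is an empty binary T-DNA backbone for plant expression. It serves as a Level 2 destination vector in a modular Golden Gate cloning toolkit for plant genome engineering. It is derived from pMIN-VS1 and is intended as its direct replacement. According to the depositor, pEM790 restores the "overdrive" sequence that was accidentally left out of pMIN-VS1. Overdrive is an enhancer element near the right border that promotes T-DNA transfer. The older vector still works but gives fewer transformants, and the two behave identically in cloning. The overdrive element is not called out in the automated feature table.

The 6.4 kb plasmid has two replication systems. A high-copy ColE1/pUC-type origin supports propagation in E. coli. The pVS1 module (oriV, RepA and the StaA stability protein) is a broad-host-range replicon commonly used for stable maintenance in Agrobacterium. Backbone selection is by a kanamycin resistance gene (aphA-3) driven by the bla promoter.

On the circular map, the region running from the nopaline-type left border repeat to the right border repeat carries a counterselectable placeholder instead of a payload. This placeholder consists of a chloramphenicol acetyltransferase gene with lac UV5 and cat promoter elements, a ccdA fragment, the ccdB toxin gene and a short crtE fragment. Because ccdB poisons gyrase in ordinary strains, the empty vector is kept in a ccdB-tolerant host. Golden Gate assembly is expected to replace this cassette with the user's transcriptional units, so correct clones can be recovered in standard E. coli. The record does not state which Type IIS enzyme or overhangs are used, and the vector carries no plant promoter, gene or plant selectable marker of its own.
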