Addgene plasmid #242607: pEM790
Purpose: (Empty Backbone) T-DNA plasmid, Level 2 destination vector, replaces pMIN-VS1
Depositing lab: Daniel Voytas. Publication: An extensible vector toolkit and parts library for advanced engineering of plant genomes. Chamness JC, Kumar J, Cruz AJ, Rhuby E, Holum MJ, Cody JP, Tibebu R, Gamo ME, Starker CG, Zhang F, Voytas DF. Plant Genome. 2023 Mar 9:e20312. doi: 10.1002/tpg2.20312. PubMed 36896468.
Backbone
  Vector backbone: pMIN-VS1
  Backbone size (bp): 6411
  Vector type: Plant Expression
Growth in bacteria
  Bacterial resistance: Kanamycin, 50 μg/mL
  Growth temperature: 37°C
  Growth strain: ccdB Survival
  Growth instructions: Kanamycin 50mg/L and Chloramphenicol 25mg/L (grows slowly on Kan and Chlor). For maintenance, can use only Kanamycin 50mg/L
  Copy number: High Copy
Gene/Insert
  Cloning method: Golden Gate
Terms and licenses: Academic/Nonprofit Terms; Industry Terms: Not Available to Industry
Depositor comments: This plasmid replaces the pMIN-VS1 Level 2 backbone in the linked publication (Addgene # 197783). pEM790 contains the 'overdrive' sequence that was accidentally omitted from pMIN-VS1. pMIN-VS1 is still functional, but we find fewer transformants using pMIN-VS1 when compared to pEM790. For cloning, pEM790 functions exactly the same way as pMIN-VS1.
How to cite: pEM790 was a gift from Daniel Voytas (Addgene plasmid # 242607 ; http://n2t.net/addgene:242607 ; RRID:Addgene_242607)
